Addgene plasmid #66030: cre_CD
Purpose: MoClo Basic Part: CDS - cre recombinase (recombines DNA at loxP sites) [C:cre:D]
Depositing lab: Douglas Densmore. Depositing organization: Boston University Main Campus. Publication: CIDAR MoClo: Improved MoClo Assembly Standard and New E. coli Part Library Enable Rapid Combinatorial Design for Synthetic and Traditional Biology. Iverson SV, Haddock TL, Beal J, Densmore DM. ACS Synth Biol. 2016 Jan 15;5(1):99-103. doi: 10.1021/acssynbio.5b00124. Epub 2015 Nov 4. PubMed 26479688.
Backbone
  Vector backbone: DVA
  Vector type: Synthetic Biology
Growth in bacteria
  Bacterial resistance: Ampicillin, 100 μg/mL
  Growth temperature: 37°C
  Growth strain: DH5alpha
  Copy number: Unknown
Gene/Insert
  Gene/Insert name: Recombinase (alt name: Basic Part - CDS)
  Species: Synthetic
  Cloning method: Unknown
Terms and licenses: Academic/Nonprofit Terms; Industry Terms: Not Available to Industry
Depositor comments: Gift from Dr. Josh Gilmore
How to cite: cre_CD was a gift from Douglas Densmore (Addgene plasmid # 66030 ; http://n2t.net/addgene:66030 ; RRID:Addgene_66030)
