[The description below was written by a language model from this plasmid's Addgene catalogue record and pLannotate feature annotations shown in this document.]
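Description:
cre_CD is a Level 0 "basic part" plasmid from the CIDAR MoClo library, a Golden Gate-style modular cloning toolkit for assembling genetic devices in E. coli. It is built on the DVA destination vector backbone, a small synthetic-biology plasmid (3,139 bp in total) that is propagated in E. coli using a ColE1/pMB1-type origin. The feature annotation describes this origin as high-copy, although the catalogue lists copy number as unknown. Selection is by ampicillin through a β-lactamase gene driven by its native bla promoter. The backbone also retains BioBrick prefix and suffix sequences flanking the part position, along with a putative bacterial transcription terminator upstream of the prefix.

The payload is the coding sequence for Cre, the site-specific recombinase from bacteriophage P1 that catalyses recombination between loxP sites. It is annotated across roughly 1 kb at the start of the sequence; the annotation tool labels it a fragment, which may reflect only where the circular record was linearised or small differences from the reference. The "CD" in the name and the [C:cre:D] notation indicate that the part is flanked by the MoClo C and D fusion sites, the positions assigned to coding sequences in this standard. This lets it be joined in a defined order to promoter, ribosome binding site and terminator parts in a one-pot assembly. No promoter or RBS for cre is annotated, consistent with a CDS-only part that is not meant to express on its own. Its use is as a building block for combinatorial construction of transcriptional units, for example recombinase-based circuits or loxP-dependent DNA rearrangements. The fusion sites and Type IIS restriction sites themselves do not appear in the feature table.
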