Features (pLannotate 1.2.2; 7 found; start..end, strand, type, name):
      2..1032    +  CDS            Cre (fragment): site-specific recombinase Cre is a site-specific recombinase from bacteriophage P1. Recombination occurs at loxP sequences.
   1047..1067    +  misc_feature   BioBrick suffix: universal suffix for all parts
   1244..1832    -  rep_origin     ori: high-copy-number ColE1/pMB1/pBR322/pUC origin of replication
   2003..2863    -  CDS            AmpR: β-lactamase; bla; confers resistance to ampicillin, carbenicillin, and related antibiotics
   2864..2968    -  promoter       AmpR promoter: bla
   3058..3101    -  terminator     bacterial terminator: putative bacterial transcription terminator
   3104..3125    +  misc_feature   BioBrick prefix: BioBrick prefix for parts that do not start with "ATG"
>Addgene plasmid #66030 | cre_CD | depositor full sequence | sequence record 114203 | cre_CD sequence 3139 bps
AATGTCCAATTTACTGACCGTACACCAAAATTTGCCTGCATTACCGGTCGATGCAACGAGTGATGAGGTT
CGCAAGAACCTGATGGACATGTTCAGGGATCGCCAGGCGTTTTCTGAGCATACCTGGAAAATGCTTCTGT
CCGTTTGCCGGTCGTGGGCGGCATGGTGCAAGTTGAATAACCGGAAATGGTTTCCCGCAGAACCTGAAGA
TGTTCGCGATTATCTTCTATATCTTCAGGCGCGCGGTCTGGCAGTAAAAACTATCCAGCAACATTTGGGC
CAGCTAAACATGCTTCATCGTCGGTCCGGGCTGCCACGACCAAGTGACAGCAATGCTGTTTCACTGGTTA
TGCGGCGAATCCGAAAAGAAAACGTTGATGCCGGTGAACGTGCAAAACAGGCTCTAGCGTTCGAACGCAC
TGATTTCGACCAGGTTCGTTCACTCATGGAAAATAGCGATCGCTGCCAGGATATACGTAATCTGGCATTT
CTGGGGATTGCTTATAACACCCTGTTACGTATAGCCGAAATTGCCAGGATCAGGGTTAAAGATATCTCAC
GTACTGACGGTGGGAGAATGTTAATCCATATTGGCAGAACGAAAACGCTGGTTAGCACCGCAGGTGTAGA
GAAGGCACTTAGCCTGGGGGTAACTAAACTGGTCGAGCGATGGATTTCCGTCTCTGGTGTAGCTGATGAT
CCGAATAACTACCTGTTTTGCCGGGTCAGAAAAAATGGTGTTGCCGCGCCATCTGCCACCAGCCAGCTAT
CAACTCGCGCCCTGGAAGGGATTTTTGAAGCAACTCATCGATTGATTTACGGCGCTAAGGATGACTCTGG
TCAGAAATACCTGGCCTGGTCTGGACACAGTGCCCGTGTCGGAGCCGCGCGAGATATGGCCCGCGCTGGA
GTTTCAATACCGGAGATCATGCAAGCTGGTGGCTGGACCAATGTAAATATTGTCATGAACTATATCCGTA
ACCTGGATAGTGAAACAGGGGCAATGGTGCGCCTGCTGGAAGATGGCGATTAATAAGGTAGAGACCTACT
AGTAGCGGCCGCTGCAGGCTTCCTCGCTCACTGACTCGCTGCGCTCGGTCGTTCGGCTGCGGCGAGCGGT
ATCAGCTCACTCAAAGGCGGTAATACGGTTATCCACAGAATCAGGGGATAACGCAGGAAAGAACATGTGA
GCAAAAGGCCAGCAAAAGGCCAGGAACCGTAAAAAGGCCGCGTTGCTGGCGTTTTTCCACAGGCTCCGCC
CCCCTGACGAGCATCACAAAAATCGACGCTCAAGTCAGAGGTGGCGAAACCCGACAGGACTATAAAGATA
CCAGGCGTTTCCCCCTGGAAGCTCCCTCGTGCGCTCTCCTGTTCCGACCCTGCCGCTTACCGGATACCTG
TCCGCCTTTCTCCCTTCGGGAAGCGTGGCGCTTTCTCATAGCTCACGCTGTAGGTATCTCAGTTCGGTGT
AGGTCGTTCGCTCCAAGCTGGGCTGTGTGCACGAACCCCCCGTTCAGCCCGACCGCTGCGCCTTATCCGG
TAACTATCGTCTTGAGTCCAACCCGGTAAGACACGACTTATCGCCACTGGCAGCAGCCACTGGTAACAGG
ATTAGCAGAGCGAGGTATGTAGGCGGTGCTACAGAGTTCTTGAAGTGGTGGCCTAACTACGGCTACACTA
GAAGAACAGTATTTGGTATCTGCGCTCTGCTGAAGCCAGTTACCTTCGGAAAAAGAGTTGGTAGCTCTTG
ATCCGGCAAACAAACCACCGCTGGTAGCGGTGGTTTTTTTGTTTGCAAGCAGCAGATTACGCGCAGAAAA
AAAGGATCTCAAGAAGATCCTTTGATCTTTTCTACGGGGTCTGACGCTCAGTGGAACGAAAACTCACGTT
AAGGGATTTTGGTCATGAGATTATCAAAAAGGATCTTCACCTAGATCCTTTTAAATTAAAAATGAAGTTT
TAAATCAATCTAAAGTATATATGAGTAAACTTGGTCTGACAGTTACCAATGCTTAATCAGTGAGGCACCT
ATCTCAGCGATCTGTCTATTTCGTTCATCCATAGTTGCCTGACTCCCCGTCGTGTAGATAACTACGATAC
GGGAGGGCTTACCATCTGGCCCCAGTGCTGCAATGATACCGCGCGACCCACGCTCACCGGCTCCAGATTT
ATCAGCAATAAACCAGCCAGCCGGAAGGGCCGAGCGCAGAAGTGGTCCTGCAACTTTATCCGCCTCCATC
CAGTCTATTAATTGTTGCCGGGAAGCTAGAGTAAGTAGTTCGCCAGTTAATAGTTTGCGCAACGTTGTTG
CCATTGCTACAGGCATCGTGGTGTCACGCTCGTCGTTTGGTATGGCTTCATTCAGCTCCGGTTCCCAACG
ATCAAGGCGAGTTACATGATCCCCCATGTTGTGCAAAAAAGCGGTTAGCTCCTTCGGTCCTCCGATCGTT
GTCAGAAGTAAGTTGGCCGCAGTGTTATCACTCATGGTTATGGCAGCACTGCATAATTCTCTTACTGTCA
TGCCATCCGTAAGATGCTTTTCTGTGACTGGTGAGTACTCAACCAAGTCATTCTGAGAATAGTGTATGCG
GCGACCGAGTTGCTCTTGCCCGGCGTCAATACGGGATAATACCGCGCCACATAGCAGAACTTTAAAAGTG
CTCATCATTGGAAAACGTTCTTCGGGGCGAAAACTCTCAAGGATCTTACCGCTGTTGAGATCCAGTTCGA
TGTAACCCACTCGTGCACCCAACTGATCTTCAGCATCTTTTACTTTCACCAGCGTTTCTGGGTGAGCAAA
AACAGGAAGGCAAAATGCCGCAAAAAAGGGAATAAGGGCGACACGGAAATGTTGAATACTCATACTCTTC
CTTTTTCAATATTATTGAAGCATTTATCAGGGTTATTGTCTCATGAGCGGATACATATTTGAATGTATTT
AGAAAAATAAACAAATAGGGGTTCCGCGCACATTTCCCCGAAAAGTGCCACCTGACGTCTAAGAAACCAT
TATTATCATGACATTAACCTATAAAAATAGGCGTATCACGAGGCAGAATTTCAGATAAAAAAAATCCTTA
GCTTTCGCTAAGGATGATTTCTGGAATTCGCGGCCGCTTCTAGAGACTAGTGGGTCTCA
