>Addgene plasmid #66030 | cre_CD | addgene partial sequence | sequence record 114202 | MoCloR 5'-gccacctgacgtctaagaaacc-3'
ATAGGCGTATCACGAGGCAGAATTTCAGATAAAAAAAATCCTTAGCTTTCGCTAAGGATGATTTCTGGAA
TTCGCGGCCGCTTCTAGAGACTAGTGGGTCTCAAATGTCCAATTTACTGACCGTACACCAAAATTTGCCT
GCATTACCGGTCGATGCAACGAGTGATGAGGTTCGCAAGAACCTGATGGACATGTTCAGGGATCGCCAGG
CGTTTTCTGAGCATACCTGGAAAATGCTTCTGTCCGTTTGCCGGTCGTGGGCGGCATGGTGCAAGTTGAA
TAACCGGAAATGGTTTCCCGCAGAACCTGAAGATGTTCGCGATTATCTTCTATATCTTCAGGCGCGCGGT
CTGGCAGTAAAAACTATCCAGCAACATTTGGGCCAGCTAAACATGCTTCATCGTCGGTCCGGGCTGCCAC
GACCAAGTGACAGCAATGCTGTTTCACTGGTTATGCGGCGAATCCGAAAAGAAAACGTTGATGCCGGTGA
ACGTGCAAAACAGGCTCTAGCGTTCGAACGCACTGATTTCGACCAGGTTCGTTCACTCATGGAAAATAGC
GATCGCTGCCAGGATATACGTAATCTGGCATTTCTGGGGATTGCTTATAACACCCTGTTACGTATAGCCG
AAATTGCCAGGATCAGGGTTAAAGATATCTCACGTACTGACGGTGGGAGAATGTTAATCCATATTGGCAG
AACGAAAACGCTGGTTAGCACCGCAGGTGTAGAGAAGGCACTTAGCCTGGGGGTAACTAAACTGGTCGAG
CGATGGATTTCCGTCTCTGGTGTAGCTGATGATCCGAATAACTACCTGTTTTGCCGGGTCAGAA
