>Addgene plasmid #66030 | cre_CD | addgene partial sequence | sequence record 114756 | ColEterm 5'-agctgataccgctcgccgcagccgaacg-3'
AGCCTGCAGCGGCCGCTACTAGTAGGTCTCTACCTTATTAATCGCCATCTTCCAGCAGGCGCACCATTGC
CCCTGTTTCACTATCCAGGTTACGGATATAGTTCATGACAATATTTACATTGGTCCAGCCACCAGCTTGC
ATGATCTCCGGTATTGAAACTCCAGCGCGGGCCATATCTCGCGCGGCTCCGACACGGGCACTGTGTCCAG
ACCAGGCCAGGTATTTCTGACCAGAGTCATCCTTAGCGCCGTAAATCAATCGATGAGTTGCTTCAAAAAT
CCCTTCCAGGGCGCGAGTTGATAGCTGGCTGGTGGCAGATGGCGCGGCAACACCATTTTTTCTGACCCGG
CAAAACAGGTAGTTATTCGGATCATCAGCTACACCAGAGACGGAAATCCATCGCTCGACCAGTTTAGTTA
CCCCCAGGCTAAGTGCCTTCTCTACACCTGCGGTGCTAACCAGCGTTTTCGTTCTGCCAATATGGATTAA
CATTCTCCCACCGTCAGTACGTGAGATATCTTTAACCCTGATCCTGGCAATTTCGGCTATACGTAACAGG
GTGTTATAAGCAATCCCCAGAAATGCCAGATTACGTATATCCTGGCAGCGATCGCTATTTTCCATGAGTG
AACGAACCTGGTCGAAATCAGTGCGTTCGAACGCTAGAGCCTGTTTTGCACGTTCACCGGCATCAACGTT
TTCTTTTCGGATTCGCCGCATAACCAGTGAAACAGCATTGCTGTCACTTGGTCGTGGCAGCCCGGACCGA
CGATGAAGCATGTTTAGCTGGCC
